Addgene plasmid #129406: pAV-U6+27-Tornado-F30-TAR Variant-1
Purpose: circular TAR Variant-1
Depositing lab: Samie Jaffrey. Depositing organization: Cornell University. Publication: Live imaging of mRNA using RNA-stabilized fluorogenic proteins. Wu J, Zaccara S, Khuperkar D, Kim H, Tanenbaum ME, Jaffrey SR. Nat Methods. 2019 Sep;16(9):862-865. doi: 10.1038/s41592-019-0531-7. Epub 2019 Aug 30. PubMed 31471614.
Backbone
  Vector backbone: pAV U6+27
  Backbone manufacturer: Addgene plasmid # 25709
  Vector type: Mammalian Expression
Growth in bacteria
  Bacterial resistance: Ampicillin, 100 μg/mL
  Growth temperature: 37°C
  Growth strain: DH5alpha
  Copy number: Unknown
Gene/Insert
  Gene/Insert name: circular F30-TAR Variant-1
  Species: Synthetic
  Insert size (bp): 276
  GenBank ID: MN052909 MN052909
  Promoter: U6
  Cloning method: Restriction Enzyme; 5′ cloning site Sal1 (not destroyed); 3′ cloning site XbaI (not destroyed)
  Sequencing primers: 5′ GACTATCATATGCTTACCGT; 3′ GAAATTTGTGATGCTATTGC
Terms and licenses: Academic/Nonprofit Terms; Industry Terms: Not Available to Industry
How to cite: pAV-U6+27-Tornado-F30-TAR Variant-1 was a gift from Samie Jaffrey (Addgene plasmid # 129406 ; http://n2t.net/addgene:129406 ; RRID:Addgene_129406)
