[The description below was written by a language model from this plasmid's Addgene catalogue record and pLannotate feature annotations shown in this document.]
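Description:
pAV-U6+27-Tornado-F30-TAR Variant-1 is a mammalian expression plasmid built on the pAV U6+27 backbone and designed to produce a small circular RNA in transfected cells. The payload is a 276 bp synthetic insert, circular F30-TAR Variant-1, cloned between SalI and XbaI sites downstream of the human U6 promoter, an RNA polymerase III promoter suited to short, non-coding transcripts. The "U6+27" name refers to a design that retains the first 27 nucleotides of U6 snRNA at the transcript's 5′ end. In the Tornado arrangement, the RNA of interest is flanked by self-cleaving ribozymes; the feature table detects one twister-type ribozyme fragment next to the U6 promoter. After cleavage, the processed ends are joined by cellular RNA ligase activity, giving a circular, exonuclease-resistant RNA that accumulates to high levels. Here the circularised cargo is a variant of the TAR RNA element presented in the F30 folding scaffold. The associated work concerns imaging of RNA with fluorogenic proteins that are stabilised by RNA binding, so this construct presumably supplies the RNA binding partner in abundant circular form, although the record states only "circular TAR Variant-1" as its purpose.

The 6,243 nt sequence also carries an SV40 early promoter driving a neomycin/kanamycin phosphotransferase gene, along with Tn5-derived flanking fragments, the SV40 small t intron and an SV40 polyadenylation signal. This cassette could support G418 selection in mammalian cells. Partial AAV2 inverted terminal repeats flank the U6 and neo cassettes, but they are annotated only as fragments and the record does not describe the plasmid as an AAV packaging vector. Propagation in E. coli relies on a high-copy ColE1/pUC origin with ampicillin resistance, and an f1 origin is also present.
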