Features (pLannotate 1.2.2; 20 found; start..end, strand, type, name):
      3..332     +  promoter       SV40 promoter: SV40 enhancer and early promoter
    334..657     +  CDS            tnpA (fragment): TN5P_ECOLX - Also known as tnp. Experimental evidence at protein level: Swiss-Prot protein existence level 1. Mediates transposition of transposon Tn5 by a 'cut and paste' mechanism. First, the monomeric transposase binds the 19 bp inverted DNA repeats flanking the transposon. Then, dimerization of the DNA- bound transposase creates a synaptic DNA complex. After nicking of the first DNA strand, excision of the transposon proceeds through a series of intermediates. The transposase then mediates the insertion of the transposon at a new site by strand transfer. The activity of the wild- type tran
    689..1480    +  CDS            neo: KKA2_KLEPN - Also known as kan, nptII. Experimental evidence at protein level: Swiss-Prot protein existence level 1. Resistance to kanamycin, neomycin, paromomycin, ribostamycin, butirosin and gentamicin B. From Klebsiella pneumoniae.
   1504..1824    +  CDS            ble (fragment): BLE_KLEPN - Experimental evidence at protein level: Swiss-Prot protein existence level 1. Binding protein with a strong affinity to the bleomycin family of antibiotics. Binds to CL990; an antimitotic-antibiotic compound. From Klebsiella pneumoniae.
   1827..1901    +  CDS            small t antigen (fragment): SV40 (simian virus 40) small t antigen
   1903..1968    +  intron         small t intron: SV40 (simian virus 40) small t antigen intron
   2098..2118    +  CDS            SV40 NLS: nuclear localization signal of SV40 (simian virus 40) large T antigen
   2437..2520    +  CDS            large T antigen (fragment): large T antigen from SV40 (simian virus 40)
   2543..2677    +  polyA_signal   SV40 poly(A) signal: SV40 polyadenylation signal
   2733..2781    +  repeat_region  AAV2 ITR (fragment): inverted terminal repeat of adeno-associated virus serotype 2 inverted
   2946..3534    -  rep_origin     ori: high-copy-number ColE1/pMB1/pBR322/pUC origin of replication
   3705..4565    -  CDS            AmpR: β-lactamase; bla; confers resistance to ampicillin, carbenicillin, and related antibiotics
   4566..4670    -  promoter       AmpR promoter: bla
   4697..5125    +  rep_origin     f1 ori (sequence partly withheld): f1 bacteriophage origin of replication; arrow indicates direction of (+) strand synthesis
   5156..5223    -  CDS            lacZα (fragment): LacZα fragment of β-galactosidase; lacZ fragment
   5246..5375    -  repeat_region  AAV2 ITR (fragment): inverted terminal repeat of adeno-associated virus serotype 2 inverted
   5424..5545    -  polyA_signal   SV40 poly(A) signal: SV40 polyadenylation signal
   5603..5623    -  misc_feature   MCS (fragment): pUC18/19 multiple cloning site
   5859..5925    -  ncRNA          twister-P3 (fragment): Accession: RF03154 - type-P3 twister ribozyme
   5973..6213    -  promoter       U6 promoter: RNA polymerase III promoter for human U6 snRNA
>Addgene plasmid #129406 | pAV-U6+27-Tornado-F30-TAR Variant-1 | addgene full sequence | sequence record 254703 | Addgene NGS Result
ATGTGTGTCAGTTAGGGTGTGGAAAGTCCCCAGGCTCCCCAGCAGGCAGAAGTATGCAAAGCATGCATCT
CAATTAGTCAGCAACCAGGTGTGGAAAGTCCCCAGGCTCCCCAGCAGGCAGAAGTATGCAAAGCATGCAT
CTCAATTAGTCAGCAACCATAGTCCCGCCCCTAACTCCGCCCATCCCGCCCCTAACTCCGCCCAGTTCCG
CCCATTCTCCGCCCCATGGCTGACTAATTTTTTTTATTTATGCAGAGGCCGAGGCCGCCTCGGCCTCTGA
GCTATTCCAGAAGTAGTGAGGAGGCTTTTTTGGAGGCCTAGGCTTTTGCAAAAAGCTTCACGCTGCCGCA
AGCACTCAGGGCGCAAGGGCTGCTAAAGGAAGCGGAACACGTAGAAAGCCAGTCCGCAGAAACGGTGCTG
ACCCCGGATGAATGTCAGCTACTGGGCTATCTGGACAAGGGAAAACGCAAGCGCAAAGAGAAAGCAGGTA
GCTTGCAGTGGGCTTACATGGCGATAGCTAGACTGGGCGGTTTTATGGACAGCAAGCGAACCGGAATTGC
CAGCTGGGGCGCCCTCTGGTAAGGTTGGGAAGCCCTGCAAAGTAAACTGGATGGCTTTCTTGCCGCCAAG
GATCTGATGGCGCAGGGGATCAAGATCTGATCAAGAGACAGGATGAGGATCGTTTCGCATGATTGAACAA
GATGGATTGCACGCAGGTTCTCCGGCCGCTTGGGTGGAGAGGCTATTCGGCTATGACTGGGCACAACAGA
CAATCGGCTGCTCTGATGCCGCCGTGTTCCGGCTGTCAGCGCAGGGGCGCCCGGTTCTTTTTGTCAAGAC
CGACCTGTCCGGTGCCCTGAATGAACTGCAGGACGAGGCAGCGCGGCTATCGTGGCTGGCCACGACGGGC
GTTCCTTGCGCAGCTGTGCTCGACGTTGTCACTGAAGCGGGAAGGGACTGGCTGCTATTGGGCGAAGTGC
CGGGGCAGGATCTCCTGTCATCTCACCTTGCTCCTGCCGAGAAAGTATCCATCATGGCTGATGCAATGCG
GCGGCTGCATACGCTTGATCCGGCTACCTGCCCATTCGACCACCAAGCGAAACATCGCATCGAGCGAGCA
CGTACTCGGATGGAAGCCGGTCTTGTCGATCAGGATGATCTGGACGAAGAGCATCAGGGGCTCGCGCCAG
CCGAACTGTTCGCCAGGCTCAAGGCGCGCATGCCCGACGGCGAGGATCTCGTCGTGACCCATGGCGATGC
CTGCTTGCCGAATATCATGGTGGAAAATGGCCGCTTTTCTGGATTCATCGACTGTGGCCGGCTGGGTGTG
GCGGACCGCTATCAGGACATAGCGTTGGCTACCCGTGATATTGCTGAAGAGCTTGGCGGCGAATGGGCTG
ACCGCTTCCTCGTGCTTTACGGTATCGCCGCTCCCGATTCGCAGCGCATCGCCTTCTATCGCCTTCTTGA
CGAGTTCTTCTGAGCGGGACTCTGGGGTTCGAAATGACCGACCAAGCGACGCCCAACCTGCCATCACGAG
ATTTCGATTCCACCGCCGCCTTCTATGAAAGGTTGGGCTTCGGAATCGTTTTCCGGGACGCCGGCTGGAT
GATCCTCCAGCGCGGGGATCTCATGCTGGAGTTCTTCGCCCACCCCGGGCTCGATCCCCTCGCGAGTTGG
TTCAGCTGCTGCCTGAGGCTGGACGACCTCGCGGAGTTCTACCGGCAGTGCAAATCCGTCGGCATCCAGG
AAACCAGCAGCGGCTATCCGCGCATCCATGCCCCCGAACTGCAGGAGTGGGGAGGCACGATGGCCGCTTT
GGTCCGGATCTTTGTGAAGGAACCTTACTTCTGTGGTGTGACATAATTGGACAAACTACCTACAGAGATT
TAAAGCTCTAAGGTAAATATAAAATTTTTAAGTGTATAATGTGTTAAACTACTGATTCTAATTGTTTGTG
TATTTTAGATTCCAACCTATGGAACTGATGAATGGGAGCAGTGGTGGAATGCCTTTAATGAGGAAAACCT
GTTTTGCTCAGAAGAAATGCCATCTAGTGATGATGAGGCTACTGCTGACTCTCAACATTCTACTCCTCCA
AAAAAGAAGAGAAAGGTAGAAGACCCCAAGGACTTTCCTTCAGAATTGCTAAGTTTTTTGAGTCATGCTG
TGTTTAGTAATAGAACTCTTGCTTGCTTTGCTATTTACACCACAAAGGAAAAAGCTGCACTGCTATACAA
GAAAATTATGGAAAAATATTCTGTAACCTTTATAAGTAGGCATAACAGTTATAATCATAACATACTGTTT
TTTCTTACTCCACACAGGCATAGAGTGTCTGCTATTAATAACTATGCTCAAAAATTGTGTACCTTTAGCT
TTTTAATTTGTAAAGGGGTTAATAAGGAATATTTGATGTATAGTGCCTTGACTAGAGATCATAATCAGCC
ATACCACATTTGTAGAGGTTTTACTTGCTTTAAAAAACCTCCCACACCTCCCCCTGAACCTGAAACATAA
AATGAATGCAATTGTTGTTGTTAACTTGTTTATTGCAGCTTATAATGGTTACAAATAAAGCAATAGCATC
ACAAATTTCACAAATAAAGCATTTTTTTCACTGCATTCTAGTTGTGGTTTGTCCAAACTCATCAATGTAT
CTTATCATGTCTGGATCGATCCAGGACCTCCCTAACCCTATGACGTAATTCACGTCACGACTCCACCCCT
CCAGGAACCCCTAGTGATGGAGTTGGCCACTCCCTCTCTGCGCGCTCGCTCACTGACTCGCTGCGCTCGG
TCGTTCGGCTGCGGCGAGCGGTATCAGCTCACTCAAAGGCGGTAATACGGTTATCCACAGAATCAGGGGA
TAACGCAGGAAAGAACATGTGAGCAAAAGGCCAGCAAAAGGCCAGGAACCGTAAAAAGGCCGCGTTGCTG
GCGTTTTTCCATAGGCTCCGCCCCCCTGACGAGCATCACAAAAATCGACGCTCAAGTCAGAGGTGGCGAA
ACCCGACAGGACTATAAAGATACCAGGCGTTTCCCCCTGGAAGCTCCCTCGTGCGCTCTCCTGTTCCGAC
CCTGCCGCTTACCGGATACCTGTCCGCCTTTCTCCCTTCGGGAAGCGTGGCGCTTTCTCATAGCTCACGC
TGTAGGTATCTCAGTTCGGTGTAGGTCGTTCGCTCCAAGCTGGGCTGTGTGCACGAACCCCCCGTTCAGC
CCGACCGCTGCGCCTTATCCGGTAACTATCGTCTTGAGTCCAACCCGGTAAGACACGACTTATCGCCACT
GGCAGCAGCCACTGGTAACAGGATTAGCAGAGCGAGGTATGTAGGCGGTGCTACAGAGTTCTTGAAGTGG
TGGCCTAACTACGGCTACACTAGAAGAACAGTATTTGGTATCTGCGCTCTGCTGAAGCCAGTTACCTTCG
GAAAAAGAGTTGGTAGCTCTTGATCCGGCAAACAAACCACCGCTGGTAGCGGTGGTTTTTTTGTTTGCAA
GCAGCAGATTACGCGCAGAAAAAAAGGATCTCAAGAAGATCCTTTGATCTTTTCTACGGGGTCTGACGCT
CAGTGGAACGAAAACTCACGTTAAGGGATTTTGGTCATGAGATTATCAAAAAGGATCTTCACCTAGATCC
TTTTAAATTAAAAATGAAGTTTTAAATCAATCTAAAGTATATATGAGTAAACTTGGTCTGACAGTTACCA
ATGCTTAATCAGTGAGGCACCTATCTCAGCGATCTGTCTATTTCGTTCATCCATAGTTGCCTGACTCCCC
GTCGTGTAGATAACTACGATACGGGAGGGCTTACCATCTGGCCCCAGTGCTGCAATGATACCGCGAGACC
CACGCTCACCGGCTCCAGATTTATCAGCAATAAACCAGCCAGCCGGAAGGGCCGAGCGCAGAAGTGGTCC
TGCAACTTTATCCGCCTCCATCCAGTCTATTAATTGTTGCCGGGAAGCTAGAGTAAGTAGTTCGCCAGTT
AATAGTTTGCGCAACGTTGTTGCCATTGCTACAGGCATCGTGGTGTCACGCTCGTCGTTTGGTATGGCTT
CATTCAGCTCCGGTTCCCAACGATCAAGGCGAGTTACATGATCCCCCATGTTGTGCAAAAAAGCGGTTAG
CTCCTTCGGTCCTCCGATCGTTGTCAGAAGTAAGTTGGCCGCAGTGTTATCACTCATGGTTATGGCAGCA
CTGCATAATTCTCTTACTGTCATGCCATCCGTAAGATGCTTTTCTGTGACTGGTGAGTACTCAACCAAGT
CATTCTGAGAATAGTGTATGCGGCGACCGAGTTGCTCTTGCCCGGCGTCAATACGGGATAATACCGCGCC
ACATAGCAGAACTTTAAAAGTGCTCATCATTGGAAAACGTTCTTCGGGGCGAAAACTCTCAAGGATCTTA
CCGCTGTTGAGATCCAGTTCGATGTAACCCACTCGTGCACCCAACTGATCTTCAGCATCTTTTACTTTCA
CCAGCGTTTCTGGGTGAGCAAAAACAGGAAGGCAAAATGCCGCAAAAAAGGGAATAAGGGCGACACGGAA
ATGTTGAATACTCATACTCTTCCTTTTTCAATATTATTGAAGCATTTATCAGGGTTATTGTCTCATGAGC
GGATACATATTTGAATGTATTTAGAAAAATAAACAAATAGGGGTTCCGCGCACATTTCCCCGAAAAGTGC
CACCTG
[124 nt withheld, positions 4697-4820]
C
[91 nt withheld, positions 4822-4912]
A
[49 nt withheld, positions 4914-4962]
CCTTTGACGTTGGAGTCCACGTTCTTT
[37 nt withheld, positions 4990-5026]
ACCCTATCTCGGTCTATTCTTTTGATTTATAAGGGATTTTGCCGATTTCGGCCTATTGGTTAAAAAATGA
GCTGATTTAACAAAAATTTAACGCGAATTTTAACAAAATATTAACGCTTACAATTTCCATTCGCCATTCA
GGCTGCGCAACTGTTGGGAAGGGCGATCGGTGCGGGCCTCTTCGCTATTACGCCAGCAGATCTGCAGATC
TGTCCCTCTCTGCGCGCTCGCTCGCTCACTGAGGCCGCCCGGGCAAAGCCCGGGCGTCGGGCGACCTTTG
GTCGCCCGGCCTCAGTGAGCGAGCGAGCGCGCAGAGAGGGAGTGGCCAACTCCATCACTAGGGGTTCCTT
GTAGTTAATGATTAACCCGCCATGCTACTTATCTACGTAAGACATGATAAGATACATTGATGAGTTTGGA
CAAACCACAACTAGAATGCAGTGAAAAAAATGCTTTATTTGTGAAATTTGTGATGCTATTGCTTTATTTG
TAACCATTATAAGCTGCAATAAACAAGTTACTAGTCCTCGGCTCGAGATCGATGCGGTCGCCATATGGAT
ATCGGTAACCGACGTCAAGCTTGCATGCCTGCAGGTCCTAGTAAAAAGCGGACCGAAGTCCGCTCTAGAG
CGTGGACTGTACCCTCCACTTTTATCCGGGCTTGGGACCGGCATTGGCAGTGTTCTACAGTCCACGCCGA
CCGCGGCCGCTTGCCATGAATGATCCGGTACCTCGGGCTCGGAGCTAATGAGCTCAGACGAGCCTTTGCT
AGCGGATCATCAGAGTATGTGGGAAACGTGGCAACGCGTCCCACATACACATGGCAAGCGGCCGCACTCG
GCATGGTTAGGCGGTTTCCCGCCCCCTCCCATTTTATCCGGGCTTGGGACCGGCGAGTGCGGCCCGTCGA
CTAGTATATGTGCTGCCGAAGCGAGCACGGTGTTTCGTCCTTTCCACAAGATATATAAAGCCAAGAAATC
GAAATACTTTCAAGTTACGGTAAGCATATGATAGTCCATTTTAAAACATAATTTTAAAACTGCAAACTAC
CCAAGAAATTATTACTTTCTACGTCACGTATTTTGTACTAATATCTTTGTGTTTACAGTCAAATTAATTC
TAATTATCTCTCTAACAGCCTTGTATCGTATATGCAAATATGAAGGAATCATGGGAAATAGGCCCTCTTC
CTGCCCGACCTTGGATCCGGCTGTGGA
